>Addgene plasmid #189902 | p667-UBC-VRK3-V5-miniTurbo_IDG-K | addgene full sequence | sequence record 381809 | Addgene Partial NGS Result
AGGTGGCACTTTTCGGGGAAATGTGCGCGGAACCCCTATTTGTTTATTTTTCTAAATACATTCAAATATG
TATCCGCTCATGAGACAATAACCCTGATAAATGCTTCAATAATATTGAAAAAGGAAGAGTATGAGTATTC
AACATTTCCGTGTCGCCCTTATTCCCTTTTTTGCGGCATTTTGCCTTCCTGTTTTTGCTCACCCAGAAAC
GCTGGTGAAAGTAAAAGATGCTGAAGATCAGTTGGGTGCACGAGTGGGTTACATCGAACTGGATCTCAAC
AGCGGTAAGATCCTTGAGAGTTTTCGCCCCGAAGAACGTTTTCCAATGATGAGCACTTTTAAAGTTCTGC
TATGTGGCGCGGTATTATCCCGTATTGACGCCGGGCAAGAGCAACTCGGTCGCCGCATACACTATTCTCA
GAATGACTTGGTTGAGTACTCACCAGTCACAGAAAAGCATCTTACGGATGGCATGACAGTAAGAGAATTA
TGCAGTGCTGCCATAACCATGAGTGATAACACTGCGGCCAACTTACTTCTGACAACGATCGGAGGACCGA
AGGAGCTAACCGCTTTTTTGCACAACATGGGGGATCATGTAACTCGCCTTGATCGTTGGGAACCGGAGCT
GAATGAAGCCATACCAAACGACGAGCGTGACACCACGATGCCTGTAGCAATGGCAACAACGTTGCGCAAA
CTATTAACTGGCGAACTACTTACTCTAGCTTCCCGGCAACAATTAATAGACTGGATGGAGGCGGATAAAG
TTGCAGGACCACTTCTGCGCTCGGCCCTTCCGGCTGGCTGGTTTATTGCTGATAAATCTGGAGCCGGTGA
GCGTGGGTCTCGCGGTATCATTGCAGCACTGGGGCCAGATGGTAAGCCCTCCCGTATCGTAGTTATCTAC
ACGACGGGGAGTCAGGCAACTATGGATGAACGAAATAGACAGATCGCTGAGATAGGTGCCTCACTGATTA
AGCATTGGTAACTGTCAGACCAAGTTTACTCATATATACTTTAGATTGATTTAAAACTTCATTTTTAATT
TAAAAGGATCTAGGTGAAGATCCTTTTTGATAATCTCATGACCAAAATCCCTTAACGTGAGTTTTCGTTC
CACTGAGCGTCAGACCCCGTAGAAAAGATCAAAGGATCTTCTTGAGATCCTTTTTTTCTGCGCGTAATCT
GCTGCTTGCAAACAAAAAAACCACCGCTACCAGCGGTGGTTTGTTTGCCGGATCAAGAGCTACCAACTCT
TTTTCCGAAGGTAACTGGCTTCAGCAGAGCGCAGATACCAAATACTGTTCTTCTAGTGTAGCCGTAGTTA
GGCCACCACTTCAAGAACTCTGTAGCACCGCCTACATACCTCGCTCTGCTAATCCTGTTACCAGTGGCTG
CTGCCAGTGGCGATAAGTCGTGTCTTACCGGGTTGGACTCAAGACGATAGTTACCGGATAAGGCGCAGCG
GTCGGGCTGAACGGGGGGTTCGTGCACACAGCCCAGCTTGGAGCGAACGACCTACACCGAACTGAGATAC
CTACAGCGTGAGCTATGAGAAAGCGCCACGCTTCCCGAAGGGAGAAAGGTGGACAGGTATCCGGTAAGCG
GCAGGGTCGGAACAGGAGAGCGCACGAGGGAGCTTCCAGGGGGAAACGCCTGGTATCTTTATAGTCCTGT
CGGGTTTCGCCACCTCTGACTTGAGCGTCGATTTTTGTGATGCTCGTCAGGGGGGCGGAGCCTATGGAAA
AACGCCAGCAACGCGGCCTTTTTACGGTTCCTGGCCTTTTGCTGGCCTTTTGCTCACATGTTCTTTCCTG
CGTTATCCCCTGATTCTGTGGATAACCGTATTACCGCCTTTGAGTGAGCTGATACCGCTCGCCGCAGCCG
AACGACCGAGCGCAGCGAGTCAGTGAGCGAGGAAGCGGAAGAGCGCCCAATACGCAAACCGCCTCTCCCC
GCGCGTTGGCCGATTCATTAATGCAGCTGGCACGACAGGTTTCCCGACTGGAAAGCGGGCAGTGAGCGCA
ACGCAATTAATGTGAGTTAGCTCACTCATTAGGCACCCCAGGCTTTACACTTTATGCTTCCGGCTCGTAT
GTTGTGTGGAATTGTGAGCGGATAACAATTTCACACAGGAAACAGCTATGACCATGATTACGCCAAGCGC
GCAATTAACCCTCACTAAAGGGAACAAAAGCTGGAGCTGCAAGCTTAATGTAGTCTTATGCAATACTCTT
GTAGTCTTGCAACATGGTAACGATGAGTTAGCAACATGCCTTACAAGGAGAGAAAAAGCACCGTGCATGC
CGATTGGTGGAAGTAAGGTGGTACGATCGTGCCTTATTAGGAAGGCAACAGACGGGTCTGACATGGATTG
GACGAACCACTGAATTGCCGCATTGCAGAGATATTGTATTTAAGTGCCTAGCTCGATACATAAACGGGTC
TCTCTGGTTAGACCAGATCTGAGCCTGGGAGCTCTCTGGCTAACTAGGGAACCCACTGCTTAAGCCTCAA
TAAAGCTTGCCTTGAGTGCTTCAAGTAGTGTGTGCCCGTCTGTTGTGTGACTCTGGTAACTAGAGATCCC
TCAGACCCTTTTAGTCAGTGTGGAAAATCTCTAGCAGTGGCGCCCGAACAGGGACTTGAAAGCGAAAGGG
AAACCAGAGGAGCTCTCTCGACGCAGGACTCGGCTTGCTGAAGCGCGCACGGCAAGAGGCGAGGGGCGGC
GACTGGTGAGTACGCCAAAAATTTTGACTAGCGGAGGCTAGAAGGAGAGAGATGGGTGCGAGAGCGTCAG
TATTAAGCGGGGGAGAATTAGATCGCGATGGGAAAAAATTCGGTTAAGGCCAGGGGGAAAGAAAAAATAT
AAATTAAAACATATAGTATGGGCAAGCAGGGAGCTAGAACGATTCGCAGTTAATCCTGGCCTGTTAGAAA
CATCAGAAGGCTGTAGACAAATACTGGGACAGCTACAACCATCCCTTCAGACAGGATCAGAAGAACTTAG
ATCATTATATAATACAGTAGCAACCCTCTATTGTGTGCATCAAAGGATAGAGATAAAAGACACCAAGGAA
GCTTTAGACAAGATAGAGGAAGAGCAAAACAAAAGTAAGACCACCGCACAGCAAGCGGCCGCTGATCTTC
AGACCTGGAGGAGGAGATATGAGGGACAATTGGAGAAGTGAATTATATAAATATAAAGTAGTAAAAATTG
AACCATTAGGAGTAGCACCCACCAAGGCAAAGAGAAGAGTGGTGCAGAGAGAAAAAAGAGCAGTGGGAAT
AGGAGCTTTGTTCCTTGGGTTCTTGGGAGCAGCAGGAAGCACTATGGGCGCAGCGTCAATGACGCTGACG
GTACAGGCCAGACAATTATTGTCTGGTATAGTGCAGCAGCAGAACAATTTGCTGAGGGCTATTGAGGCGC
AACAGCATCTGTTGCAACTCACAGTCTGGGGCATCAAGCAGCTCCAGGCAAGAATCCTGGCTGTGGAAAG
ATACCTAAAGGATCAACAGCTCCTGGGGATTTGGGGTTGCTCTGGAAAACTCATTTGCACCACTGCTGTG
CCTTGGAATGCTAGTTGGAGTAATAAATCTCTGGAACAGATTTGGAATCACACGACCTGGATGGAGTGGG
ACAGAGAAATTAACAATTACACAAGCTTAATACACTCCTTAATTGAAGAATCGCAAAACCAGCAAGAAAA
GAATGAACAAGAATTATTGGAATTAGATAAATGGGCAAGTTTGTGGAATTGGTTTAACATAACAAATTGG
CTGTGGTATATAAAATTATTCATAATGATAGTAGGAGGCTTGGTAGGTTTAAGAATAGTTTTTGCTGTAC
TTTCTATAGTGAATAGAGTTAGGCAGGGATATTCACCATTATCGTTTCAGACCCACCTCCCAACCCCGAG
GGGACCCGACAGGCCCGAAGGAATAGAAGAAGAAGGTGGAGAGAGAGACAGAGACAGATCCATTCGATTA
GTGAACGGATCTCGACGGTATCGGTTAACTTTTAAAAGAAAAGGGGGGATTGGGGGGTACAGTGCAGGGG
AAAGAATAGTAGACATAATAGCAACAGACATACAAACTAAAGAATTACAAAAACAAATTACAAAATTCAA
AATTTTATCGTCCAGTGTGGTGGAATTCTGCAGATATCAACTTTGTATAGAAAAGTTGGCCTCCGCGCCG
GGTTTTGGCGCCTCCCGCGGGCGCCCCCCTCCTCACGGCGAGCGCTGCCACGTCAGACGAAGGGCGCAGC
GAGCGTCCTGATCCTTCCGCCCGGACGCTCAGGACAGCGGCCCGCTGCTCATAAGACTCGGCCTTAGAAC
CCCAGTATCAGCAGAAGGACATTTTAGGACGGGACTTGGGTGACTCTAGGGCACTGGTTTTCTTTCCAGA
GAGCGGAACAGGCGAGGAAAAGTAGTCCCTTCTCGGCGATTCTGCGGAGGGATCTCCGTGGGGCGGTGAA
CGCCGATGATTATATAAGGACGCGCCGGGTGTGGCACAGCTAGTTCCGTCGCAGCCGGGATTTGGGTCGC
GGTTCTTGTTTGTGGATCGCTGTGATCGTCACTTGGTGAGTAGCGGGCTGCTGGGCTGGCCGGGGCTTTC
GTGGCCGCCGGGCCGCTCGGTGGGACGGAAGCGTGTGGAGAGACCGCCAAGGGCTGTAGTCTGGGTCCGC
GAGCAAGGTTGCCCTGAACTGGGGGTTGGGGGGAGCGCAGCAAAATGGCGGCTGTTCCCGAGTCTTGAAT
GGAAGACGCTTGTGAGGCGGGCTGTGAGGTCGTTGAAACAAGGTGGGGGGCATGGTGGGCGGCAAGAACC
CAAGGTCTTGAGGCCTTCGCTAATGCGGGAAAGCTCTTATTCGGGTGAGATGGGCTGGGGCACCATCTGG
GGACCCTGACGTGAAGTTTGTCACTGACTGGAGAACTCGGTTTGTCGTCTGTTGCGGGGGCGGCAGTTAT
GGCGGTGCCGTTGGGCAGTGCACCCGTACCTTTGGGAGCGCGCGCCCTCGTCGTGTCGTGACGTCACCCG
TTCTGTTGGCTTATAATGCAGGGTGGGGCCACCTGCCGGTAGGTGTGCGGTAGGCTTTTCTCCGTCGCAG
GACGCAGGGTTCGGGCCTAGGGTAGGCTCTCCTGAATCGACAGGCGCCGGACCTCTGGTGAGGGGAGGGA
TAAGTGAGGCGTCAGTTTCTTTGGTCGGTTTTATGTACCTATCTTCTTAAGTAGCTGAAGCTCCGGTTTT
GAACTATGCGCTCGGGGTTGGCGAGTGTGTTTTGTGAAGTTTTTTAGGCACCTTTTGAAATGTAATCATT
TGGGTCAATATGTAATTTTCAGTGTTAGACTAGTAAATTGTCCGCTAAATTCTGGCCGTTTTTGGCTTTT
TTGTTAGACACAAGTTTGTACAAAAAAGCAGGCTTAGCCACCATGATCAGCTTCTGCCCAGACTGTGGCA
AGTCCATCCAGGCCGCCTTCAAGTTTTGCCCTTACTGTGGCAACTCCCTGCCAGTGGAGGAGCACGTGGG
CTCTCAGACCTTCGTGAACCCCCACGTGAGCAGCTTTCAGGGCTCTAAGCGGGGCCTGAATTCTAGCTTC
GAGACCAGCCCAAAGAAGGTGAAGTGGTCCTCTACCGTGACATCCCCCAGACTGTCCCTGTTTTCTGACG
GCGATAGCTCCGAGAGCGAGGATACCCTGTCTAGCTCCGAGCGGTCCAAGGGATCCGGATCTAGACCACC
TACACCTAAGTCTAGCCCACAGAAGACAAGGAAGTCCCCACAGGTGACCAGGGGATCTCCTCAGAAGACA
AGCTGTTCCCCACAGAAGACAAGGCAGAGCCCCCAGACCCTGAAGAGGAGCAGGGTGACCACATCCCTGG
AGGCCCTGCCAACCGGAACAGTGCTGACCGACAAGTCTGGCCGGCAGTGGAAGCTGAAGAGCTTCCAGAC
AAGAGATAACCAGGGCATCCTGTATGAGGCCGCCCCCACCTCTACACTGACCTGCGACAGCGGCCCTCAG
AAGCAGAAGTTCTCCCTGAAGCTGGACGCCAAGGATGGCAGGCTGTTTAACGAGCAGAATTTCTTTCAGC
GCGCCGCCAAGCCTCTGCAAGTGAATAAGTGGAAGAAGCTGTACAGCACCCCCCTGCTGGCCATCCCTAC
ATGTATGGGCTTCGGCGTGCACCAGGACAAGTATAGGTTTCTGGTGCTGCCTTCCCTGGGCCGCAGCCTG
CAGTCCGCCCTGGACGTGAGCCCAAAGCACGTGCTGTCTGAGCGGAGCGTGCTGCAGGTGGCCTGCAGAC
TGCTGGACGCCCTGGAGTTCCTGCACGAGAATGAGTACGTGCACGGCAACGTGACCGCCGAGAATATCTT
TGTGGACCCTGAGGATCAGAGCCAGGTGACACTGGCCGGCTACGGCTTCGCCTTTAGGTATTGTCCCTCC
GGCAAGCACGTGGCCTATGTGGAGGGATCTCGCAGCCCTCACGAGGGCGACCTGGAGTTCATCTCTATGG
ATCTGCACAAGGGCTGCGGCCCATCCCGGAGATCTGATCTGCAGAGCCTGGGCTACTGTATGCTGAAGTG
GCTGTATGGCTTTCTGCCATGGACAAACTGCCTGCCCAATACCGAGGACATCATGAAGCAGAAGCAGAAG
TTCGTGGATAAGCCTGGCCCATTTGTGGGACCTTGCGGACACTGGATCAGGCCATCCGAGACCCTGCAGA
AGTACCTGAAGGTGGTCATGGCCCTGACATACGAGGAGAAGCCACCCTATGCCATGCTGCGGAACAATCT
GGAGGCCCTGCTGCAGGACCTGAGAGTGAGCCCCTATGATCCTATCGGCCTGCCAATGGTGCCCTCAAAC
CCAGCTTTCTTGTACAAAGTGGGCGGCAAGCCCATCCCCAACCCCCTGCTGGGCCTGGACAGCACCGCTA
GCATCCCGCTGCTGAACGCTAAACAGATTCTGGGACAGCTGGACGGCGGGAGCGTGGCAGTCCTGCCTGT
GGTCGACTCCACCAATCAGTACCTGCTGGATCGAATCGGCGAGCTGAAGAGTGGGGATGCTTGCATTGCA
GAATATCAGCAGGCAGGGAGAGGAAGCAGAGGGAGGAAATGGTTCTCTCCTTTTGGAGCTAACCTGTACC
TGAGTATGTTTTGGCGCCTGAAGCGGGGACCAGCAGCAATCGGCCTGGGCCCGGTCATCGGAATTGTCAT
GGCAGAAGCGCTGCGAAAGCTGGGAGCAGACAAGGTGCGAGTCAAATGGCCCAATGACCTGTATCTGCAG
GATAGAAAGCTGGCAGGCATCCTGGTGGAGCTGGCCGGAATAACAGGCGATGCTGCACAGATCGTCATTG
GCGCCGGGATTAACGTGGCTATGAGGCGCGTGGAGGAAAGCGTGGTCAATCAGGGCTGGATCACACTGCA
GGAAGCAGGGATTAACCTGGACAGGAATACTCTGGCCGCTATGCTGATCCGAGAGCTGCGGGCAGCCCTG
GAACTGTTCGAGCAGGAAGGCCTGGCTCCATATCTGTCACGGTGGGAGAAGCTGGATAACTTCATCAATA
GACCCGTGAAGCTGATCATTGGGGACAAAGAGATTTTCGGGATTAGCCGGGGGATTGATAAACAGGGAGC
CCTGCTGCTGGAACAGGACGGAGTTATCAAACCCTGGATGGGCGGAGAAATCAGTCTGCGGTCTGCCGAA
AAGTAAGCCAACTTTATTATACATAGTTGATATCCAGCACAGTGGCGGCCGCTCGACAATCAACCTCTGG
ATTACAAAATTTGTGAAAGATTGACTGGTATTCTTAACTATGTTGCTCCTTTTACGCTATGTGGATACGC
TGCTTTAATGCCTTTGTATCATGCTATTGCTTCCCGTATGGCTTTCATTTTCTCCTCCTTGTATAAATCC
TGGTTGCTGTCTCTTTATGAGGAGTTGTGGCCCGTTGTCAGGCAACGTGGCGTGGTGTGCACTGTGTTTG
CTGACGCAACCCCCACTGGTTGGGGCATTGCCACCACCTGTCAGCTCCTTTCCGGGACTTTCGCTTTCCC
CCTCCCTATTGCCACGGCGGAACTCATCGCCGCCTGCCTTGCCCGCTGCTGGACAGGGGCTCGGCTGTTG
GGCACTGACAATTCCGTGGTGTTGTCGGGGAAGCTGACGTCCTTTCCATGGCTGCTCGCCTGTGTTGCCA
CCTGGATTCTGCGCGGGACGTCCTTCTGCTACGTCCCTTCGGCCCTCAATCCAGCGGACCTTCCTTCCCG
CGGCCTGCTGCCGGCTCTGCGGCCTCTTCCGCGTCTTCGCCTTCGCCCTCAGACGAGTCGGATCTCCCTT
TGGGCCGCCTCCCCGCCTGGAATTCTACCGGGTAGGGGAGGCGCTTTTCCCAAGGCAGTCTGGAGCATGC
GCTTTAGCAGCCCCGCTGGGCACTTGGCGCTACACAAGTGGCCTCTGGCCTCGCACACATTCCACATCCA
CCGGTAGGCGCCAACCGGCTCCGTTCTTTGGTGGCCCCTTCGCGCCACCTTCTACTCCTCCCCTAGTCAG
GAAGTTCCCCCCCGCCCCGCAGCTCGCGTCGTGCAGGACGTGACAAATGGAAGTAGCACGTCTCACTAGT
CTCGTGCAGATGGACAGCACCGCTGAGCAATGGAAGCGGGTAGGCCTTTGGGGCAGCGGCCAATAGCAGC
TTTGCTCCTTCGCTTTCTGGGCTCAGAGGCTGGGAAGGGGTGGGTCCGGGGGCGGGCTCAGGGGCGGGCT
CAGGGGCGGGGCGGGCGCCCGAAGGTCCTCCGGAGGCCCGGCATTCTGCACGCTTCAAAAGCGCACGTCT
GCCGCGCTGTTCTCCTCTTCCTCATCTCCGGGCCTTTCGACCTGCAGCCCAAGCTTACCATGACCGAGTA
CAAGCCCACGGTGCGCCTCGCCACCCGCGACGACGTCCCCAGGGCCGTACGCACCCTCGCCGCCGCGTTC
GCCGACTACCCCGCCACGCGCCACACCGTCGATCCGGACCGCCACATCGAGCGGGTCACCGAGCTGCAAG
AACTCTTCCTCACGCGCGTCGGGCTCGACATCGGCAAGGTGTGGGTCGCGGACGACGGCGCCGCGGTGGC
GGTCTGGACCACGCCGGAGAGCGTCGAAGCGGGGGCGGTGTTCGCCGAGATCGGCCCGCGCATGGCCGAG
TTGAGCGGTTCCCGGCTGGCCGCGCAGCAACAGATGGAAGGCCTCCTGGCGCCGCACCGGCCCAAGGAGC
CCGCGTGGTTCCTGGCCACCGTCGGCGTCTCGCCCGACCACCAGGGCAAGGGTCTGGGCAGCGCCGTCGT
GCTCCCCGGAGTGGAGGCGGCCGAGCGCGCCGGGGTGCCCGCCTTCCTGGAGACCTCCGCGCCCCGCAAC
CTCCCCTTCTACGAGCGGCTCGGCTTCACCGTCACCGCCGACGTCGAGGTGCCCGAAGGACCGCGCACCT
GGTGCATGACCCGCAAGCCCGGTGCCTGACGCCCGCCCCACGACCCGCAGCGCCCGACCGAAAGGAGCGC
ACGACCCCATGCATCTCGAGGGCCCGGTACCTTTAAGACCAATGACTTACAAGGCAGCTGTAGATCTTAG
CCACTTTTTAAAAGAAAAGGGGGGACTGGAAGGGCTAGCTCACTCCCAACGAAGACAAGATCTGCTTTTT
GCTTGTACTGGGTCTCTCTGGTTAGACCAGATCTGAGCCTGGGAGCTCTCTGGCTAACTAGGGAACCCAC
TGCTTAAGCCTCAATAAAGCTTGCCTTGAGTGCTTCAAGTAGTGTGTGCCCGTCTGTTGTGTGACTCTGG
TAACTAGAGATCCCTCAGACCCTTTTAGTCAGTGTGGAAAATCTCTAGCAGTAGTAGTTCATGTCATCTT
ATTATTCAGTATTTATAACTTGCAAAGAAATGAATATCAGAGAGTGAGAGGAACTTGTTTATTGCAGCTT
ATAATGGTTACAAATAAAGCAATAGCATCACAAATTTCACAAATAAAGCATTTTTTTCACTGCATTCTAG
TTGTGGTTTGTCCAAACTCATCAATGTATCTTATCATGTCTGGCTCTAGCTATCCCGCCCCTAACTCCGC
CCATCCCGCCCCTAACTCCGCCCAGTTCCGCCCATTCTCCGCCCCATGGCTGACTAATTTTTTTTATTTA
TGCAGAGGCCGAGGCCGCCTCGGCCTCTGAGCTATTCCAGAAGTAGTGAGGAGGCTTTTTTGGAGGCCTA
GGGACGTACCCAATTCGCCCTATAGTGAGTCGTATTACGCGCGCTCACTGGCCGTCGTTTTACAACGTCG
TGACTGGGAAAACCCTGGCGTTACCCAACTTAATCGCCTTGCAGCACATCCCCCTTTCGCCAGCTGGCGT
AATAGCGAAGAGGCCCGCACCGATCGCCCTTCCCAACAGTTGCGCAGCCTGAATGGCGAATGGG
[124 nt withheld, positions 10425-10548]
C
[91 nt withheld, positions 10550-10640]
A
[49 nt withheld, positions 10642-10690]
CCTTTGACGTTGGAGTCCACGTTCTTT
[37 nt withheld, positions 10718-10754]
ACCCTATCTCGGTCTATTCTTTTGATTTATAAGGGATTTTGCCGATTTCGGCCTATTGGTTAAAAAATGA
GCTGATTTAACAAAAATTTAACGCGAATTTTAACAAAATATTAACGCTTACAATTT
Features (pLannotate 1.2.2; 31 found; start..end, strand, type, name):
     26..130     +  promoter       AmpR promoter: bla
    131..991     +  CDS            AmpR: β-lactamase; bla; confers resistance to ampicillin, carbenicillin, and related antibiotics
   1162..1750    +  rep_origin     ori: high-copy-number ColE1/pMB1/pBR322/pUC origin of replication
   1933..2025    +  CDS            lacI (fragment): lac repressor; lacI; The lac repressor binds to the lac operator to inhibit transcription in E. coli. This inhibition can be relieved by adding lactose or isopropyl-β-D-thiogalactopyranoside (IPTG).
   2038..2059    +  protein_bind   CAP binding site: CAP binding activates transcription in the presence of cAMP. E. coli catabolite activator protein
   2074..2104    +  promoter       lac promoter: promoter for the E. coli lac operon
   2108..2130    +  protein_bind   lac operator (fragment): The lac repressor binds to the lac operator to inhibit transcription in E. coli. This inhibition can be relieved by adding lactose or isopropyl-β-D-thiogalactopyranoside (IPTG). lac repressor encoded by lacI
   2173..2191    +  promoter       T3 promoter: promoter for bacteriophage T3 RNA polymerase
   2219..2445    +  promoter       RSV promoter: Rous sarcoma virus enhancer/promoter
   2446..2626    +  LTR            5' LTR (truncated): truncated 5' long terminal repeat (LTR) from HIV-1
   2673..2798    +  misc_feature   HIV-1 Ψ: packaging signal of human immunodeficiency virus type 1
   2782..3145    +  CDS            HIV-1 gag (fragment): gag protein from human immunodeficiency virus 1; gag
   3291..3524    +  misc_feature   RRE: The Rev response element (RRE) of HIV-1 allows for Rev-dependent mRNA export from the nucleus to the cytoplasm.
   3901..4001    +  CDS            Rev (fragment): human immunodeficiency virus 1 (HIV-1) Rev protein; rev; enhances nuclear export of unspliced and incompletely spliced viral mRNAs
   4020..4136    +  misc_feature   cPPT/CTS: central polypurine tract and central termination sequence of HIV-1
   4168..4188    +  protein_bind   attB4: mutant version of attB; core recombination site for the Gateway® BP reaction BP Clonase™
   4188..5399    +  promoter       UbC promoter: human ubiquitin C promoter
   5400..5424    +  protein_bind   attB1: mutant version of attB; recombination site for the Gateway® BP reaction BP Clonase™
   5433..6854    +  CDS            VRK3: VRK3_HUMAN - Experimental evidence at protein level: Swiss-Prot protein existence level 1. Inactive kinase that suppresses ERK activity by promoting phosphatase activity of DUSP3 which specifically dephosphorylates and inactivates ERK in the nucleus. From Homo sapiens (Human).
   6862..6882    -  protein_bind   attB2: mutant version of attB; core recombination site for the Gateway® BP reaction BP Clonase™
   6933..7703    +  CDS            miniTurbo: N-terminally truncated mutant of the E. coli biotin ligase BioID engineered for improved catalytic efficiency (Branon et al., 2018)
   7758..8346    +  misc_feature   WPRE: woodchuck hepatitis virus posttranscriptional regulatory element
   8360..8859    +  promoter       PGK promoter: mouse phosphoglycerate kinase 1 promoter
   8880..9479    +  CDS            PuroR: puromycin N-acetyltransferase; pac from Streptomyces alboniger; confers resistance to puromycin
   9547..9684    +  CDS            nef (fragment): NEF_HV1LA - Experimental evidence at protein level: Swiss-Prot protein existence level 1. Extracellular Nef protein targets CD4(+) T-lymphocytes for apoptosis by interacting with CXCR4 surface receptors. From Human immunodeficiency virus type 1 group M subtype B (isolate Lai) (HIV-1).
   9670..9850    +  LTR            5' LTR (truncated): truncated 5' long terminal repeat (LTR) from HIV-1
   9922..10043   +  polyA_signal   SV40 poly(A) signal: SV40 polyadenylation signal
  10083..10218   +  rep_origin     SV40 ori: SV40 origin of replication
  10239..10257   -  promoter       T7 promoter: promoter for bacteriophage T7 RNA polymerase
  10265..10420   +  CDS            lacZα (fragment): LacZα fragment of β-galactosidase; lacZ fragment
  10425..10853   +  rep_origin     f1 ori (sequence partly withheld): f1 bacteriophage origin of replication; arrow indicates direction of (+) strand synthesis
