[The description below was written by a language model from this plasmid's Addgene catalogue record and pLannotate feature annotations shown in this document.]
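Description:
p667-UBC-VRK3-V5-miniTurbo_IDG-K is a lentiviral mammalian expression clone built by multisite Gateway recombination into the pDest667 destination backbone. It is propagated in E. coli under ampicillin selection (AmpR with its bla promoter). The annotated replicon is a ColE1/pUC-type origin, although the catalogue lists the plasmid as low copy. An f1 origin and remnants of a lac/lacZα cloning region are also present. The transfer-vector architecture is that of a third-generation HIV-1 system. An RSV promoter replaces the U3 of a truncated 5' LTR, making genomic RNA production Tat-independent. This is followed by the Ψ packaging signal with a gag fragment, the RRE for Rev-dependent export, and the cPPT/CTS. A second truncated LTR downstream is followed by an SV40 polyadenylation signal and SV40 origin.

The payload lies between the cPPT and the 3' LTR. The human ubiquitin C promoter, flanked by attB4 and attB1 sites, drives the human VRK3 open reading frame. VRK3 continues across an attB2 scar into a C-terminal V5-miniTurbo fusion; the V5 epitope is stated in the catalogue but is not separately annotated in the feature table. miniTurbo is an engineered, truncated E. coli biotin ligase that biotinylates nearby proteins. A WPRE follows to enhance transcript expression, and a separate mouse PGK promoter–puromycin N-acetyltransferase cassette allows selection of transduced cells.

The plasmid was made within a program on understudied druggable proteins, here the kinase family. It is intended for stable expression of tagged VRK3 to map its protein-proximity network by proximity-dependent biotinylation and mass spectrometry. The sequence record is described as a partial NGS result.
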