Addgene plasmid #189902: p667-UBC-VRK3-V5-miniTurbo_IDG-K
Purpose: Gateway destination clone of VRK3 (human) tagged with C-terminal V5-miniTurbo for generating protein-proximity networks using proximity-dependent biotinylation proteomics
Depositing lab: Ben Major. Depositing organization: Washington University in Saint Louis.
Backbone
  Vector backbone: pDest667
  Backbone manufacturer: PEL
  Backbone size w/o insert (bp): 9014
  Vector type: Mammalian Expression, Lentiviral ; Gateway Destination
  Selectable markers: Puromycin
Growth in bacteria
  Bacterial resistance: Ampicillin, 100 μg/mL
  Growth temperature: 30°C
  Growth strain: DH10B
  Copy number: Low Copy
Gene/Insert
  Gene/Insert name: VRK3 (alt names: VRK3-V5-miniTurbo; V5-miniTurbo)
  Species: H. sapiens (human)
  Entrez Gene: VRK3
  Promoter: Ubiquitin
  Tag / fusion protein: V5-miniTurbo (C terminal on insert)
  Cloning method: Gateway Cloning
  Sequencing primers: 5′ TGAAGCTCCGGTTTTGAACT; 3′ CATTTCCTCCCTCTGCTTCC
Terms and licenses: Academic/Nonprofit Terms; Industry Terms: Not Available to Industry
Depositor comments: These plasmids were generated as part of the Illuminating the Druggable Genome (IDG) program sponsored by the NIH Common Fund. The goal of this program is to identify, gather, and distribute information and resources for proteins that currently are not well-studied yet belong to commonly drug-targeted protein families: protein kinases, non-olfactory G-protein coupled receptors (GPCRs), and ion channels. The IDG program is designed to develop fundamental research tools for understudied proteins, elucidate their function, and disseminate the IDG-related resources and data to the greater scientific community. These lentiviral gateway destination plasmids were generated, as part of the Kinase-Data and Resource Generating Center (DRGC), using the single fragment or multisite gateway cloning technology. They were used for generating proteomics-based protein-interaction and protein-proximity networks that can be accessed through the kinase-DRGC website https://darkkinome.org/. Each plasmid has either an N- or C-terminal fusion protein (Flag/ V5/V5-miniTurbo/V5-TurboID/miniTurbo-V5/TurboID-V5) tagged understudied kinase driven under either a CMV or Ubiquitin (UBC) promoter. All inserts in the pENTR plasmids used to generate the deposited destination plasmids were end-sequenced and insert size validated prior to multi-site gateway cloning. The combined insert size of the single fragment or three fragment destination plasmids were confirmed by restriction digestion (BsrGI, and EcoRV for pDest667; BsrGI, EcoRV, and BstZ17I for pDest663; and BsrGI for pHAGE) and all plasmids were partially sequenced to ensure in-frame ORFs and fusion tags.
How to cite: p667-UBC-VRK3-V5-miniTurbo_IDG-K was a gift from Ben Major (Addgene plasmid # 189902 ; http://n2t.net/addgene:189902 ; RRID:Addgene_189902)
